>Addgene plasmid #207304 | pHCMV_RVFV_GP | addgene full sequence | sequence record 407407 | Addgene NGS Result
GCGGCCGCTCTAGAGAGCTTGGCCCATTGCATACGTTGTATCCATATCATAATATGTACATTTATATTGG
CTCATGTCCAACATTACCGCCATGTTGACATTGATTATTGACTAGTTATTAATAGTAATCAATTACGGGG
TCATTAGTTCATAGCCCATATATGGAGTTCCGCGTTACATAACTTACGGTAAATGGCCCGCCTGGCTGAC
CGCCCAACGACCCCCGCCCATTGACGTCAATAATGACGTATGTTCCCATAGTAACGCCAATAGGGACTTT
CCATTGACGTCAATGGGTGGAGTATTTACGGTAAACTGCCCACTTGGCAGTACATCAAGTGTATCATATG
CCAAGTACGCCCCCTATTGACGTCAATGACGGTAAATGGCCCGCCTGGCATTATGCCCAGTACATGACCT
TATGGGACTTTCCTACTTGGCAGTACATCTACGTATTAGTCATCGCTATTACCATGGTGATGCGGTTTTG
GCAGTACATCAATGGGCGTGGATAGCGGTTTGACTCACGGGGATTTCCAAGTCTCCACCCCATTGACGTC
AATGGGAGTTTGTTTTGGCACCAAAATCAACGGGACTTTCCAAAATGTCGTAACAACTCCGCCCCATTGA
CGCAAATGGGCGGTAGGCGTGTACGGTGGGAGGTCTATATAAGCAGAGCTCGTTTAGTGAACCGTCAGAT
CGCCTGGACACGCCATCCACGCTGTTTTGACCTCCATAGATGACACCGGGACCGATCCAGCCTCCGGTCG
ACCGATCCTGAGAACTTCAGGGTGAGTTTGGGGACCCTTGATTGTTCTTTCTTTTTCGCTATTGTAAAAT
TCATGTTATATGGAGGGGGCAAAGTTTTCAGGGTGTTGTTTAGAATGGGAAGATGTCCCTTGTATCACCA
TGGACCCTCATGATAATTTTGTTTCTTTCACTTTCTACTCTGTTGACAACCATTGTCTCCTCTTATTTTC
TTTTCATTTTCTGTAACTTTTTCGTTAAACTTTAGCTTGCATTTGTAACGAATTTTTAAATTCACTTTTG
TTTATTTGTCAGATTGTAAGTACTTTCTCTAATCACTTTTTTTTCAAGGCAATCAGGGTATATTATATTG
TACTTCAGCACAGTTTTAGAGAACAATTGTTATAATTAAATGATAAGGTAGAATATTTCTGCATATAAAT
TCTGGCTGGCGTGGAAATATTCTTATTGGTAGAAACAACTACACCCTGGTCATCATCCTGCCTTTCTCTT
TATGGTTACAATGATATACACTGTTTGAGATGAGGATAAAATACTCTGAGTCCAAACCGGGCCCCTCTGC
TAACCATGTTCATGCCTTCTTCTCTTTCCTACAGCTCCTGGGCAACGTGCTGGTTGTTGTGCTGTCTCAT
CATTTTGGCAAAGAATTCGCCACCATGTACGTGCTGCTCACCATTCTCATCAGCGTGCTCGTGTGCGAGG
CCGTGATCAGAGTGTCTCTGAGCAGCACAAGGGAGGAGACATGCTTCGGCGATTCCACCAACCCCGAGAT
GATCGAGGGAGCTTGGGACTCTCTGAGGGAGGAGGAGATGCCCGAGGAGCTCAGCTGCTCCATTAGCGGC
ATTAGAGAGGTCAAAACCTCCTCCCAAGAGCTCTACAGAGCTCTGAAGGCCATCATTGCCGCTGACGGAC
TCAACAACATCACATGCCACGGCAAGGACCCCGAGGACAAAATCAGCCTCATCAAGGGACCCCCCCATAA
AAAAAGAGTCGGCATCGTGAGATGTGAAAGGAGGAGGGACGCCAAGCAGATTGGCAGAGAGACCATGGCC
GGAATTGCCATGACAGTCCTCCCCGCCCTCGCCGTGTTCGCCCTCGCTCCCGTGGTGTTCGCCGAGGATC
CCCATCTGAGAAATAGGCCCGGCAAGGGACACAACTACATCGATGGCATGACCCAAGAGGATGCTACATG
CAAGCCCGTGACATACGCCGGAGCTTGTTCCAGCTTCGACGTGCTGCTGGAAAAGGGAAAGTTCCCTCTG
TTTCAGTCCTACGCCCATCATAGAACACTGCTCGAAGCTGTCCACGACACCATTATCGCCAAGGCTGACC
CTCCCAGCTGCGATCTGCTGAGCGCTCATGGAAACCCTTGCATGAAAGAGAAGCTCGTGATGAAAACCCA
CTGCCCTAACGACTACCAGTCCGCCCACTACCTCAACAATGACGGCAAGATGGCTTCCGTCAAATGCCCT
CCCAAATATGAGCTGACAGAGGACTGCAACTTTTGTAGACAAATGACCGGAGCCAGCCTCAAGAAGGGCA
GCTATCCTCTCCAAGATTTGTTCTGCCAGAGCTCCGAGGACGACGGCTCCAAGCTCAAGACAAAAATGAA
GGGAGTGTGTGAAGTGGGAGTGCAAGCTCTCAAAAAGTGTGACGGCCAACTGTCCACCGCCCATGAAGTG
GTCCCCTTCGCCGTGTTCAAGAACAGCAAGAAGGTCTATCTGGACAAGCTGGACCTCAAGACCGAGGAGA
ATCTGCTGCCCGATAGCTTCGTGTGCTTCGAGCATAAAGGCCAATACAAAGGCACCATGGACTCCGGACA
GACAAAGAGGGAGCTCAAAAGCTTCGATATTAGCCAGTGCCCTAAGATCGGCGGCCATGGCAGCAAAAAA
TGCACCGGCGATGCCGCTTTCTGCTCCGCTTACGAGTGCACAGCCCAATACGCTAACGCTTACTGCAGCC
ACGCTAACGGCAGCGGAATCGTGCAGATTCAAGTGTCCGGCGTCTGGAAAAAGCCTCTGTGTGTGGGATA
CGAGAGGGTCGTCGTGAAGAGGGAGCTGAGCGCCAAACCTATTCAGAGGGTGGAACCTTGCACAACATGC
ATTACCAAGTGCGAGCCCCACGGACTGGTGGTGAGGAGCACCGGCTTCAAAATCAGCAGCGCTGTGGCTT
GCGCTTCCGGAGTCTGTGTGACCGGCTCCCAGTCCCCCAGCACCGAGATTACCCTCAAATATCCCGGCAT
CTCCCAGTCCAGCGGCGGCGATATTGGAGTGCATATGGCCCACGACGATCAGTCCGTCAGCTCCAAGATT
GTCGCCCACTGTCCCCCTCAAGACCCTTGTCTGGTGCACGACTGTATTGTGTGCGCTCACGGACTGATCA
ACTACCAGTGCCATACCGCTCTGAGCGCCTTCGTGGTCGTGTTCGTGTTCTCCTCCATCGCTATCATCTG
TCTGGCCATTCTCTATAGGGTCCTCAAATGTCTGAAAATCGCCCCTAGAAAGGTGCTCAATCCCCTCATG
TGGATTACCGCCTTCATTAGATGGATCTATAAGAAAATGGTGGCCAGAGTGGCCGACAACATTAACCAAG
TGAATAGAGAAATCGGCTGGATGGAGGGCGGACAGCTCGTGCTGGGCAATCCCGCCCCTATTCCTAGACA
CGCCCCCATTCCCAGATACTCCACCTATCTGATGCTCCTCCTCATTGTGTCCTACGCTAGCGCTTGCAGC
GAACTGATCCAAGCCAGCTCTAGAATTACCACATGCAGCACAGAAGGAGTGAATACCAAGTGCAGACTGA
GCGGCACCGCTCTCATTAGGGCTGGCAGCGTGGGCGCTGAGGCTTGCCTCATGCTCAAGGGAGTGAAGGA
GGATCAAACCAAGTTTCTGAAGATCAAGACCGTCAGCTCCGAGCTGAGCTGTAGAGAAGGCCAGTCCTAT
TGGACCGGAAGCTTTAGCCCCAAGTGTCTGTCCTCTAGAAGATGTCATCTGGTCGGAGAATGTCACGTGA
ATAGATGTCTGTCTTGGAGAGATAACGAGACCAGCGCCGAATTTAGCTTCGTGGGCGAGTCCACCACCAT
GAGGGAGAACAAGTGCTTCGAACAGTGCGGAGGCTGGGGCTGTGGCTGCTTCAACGTGAATCCTAGCTGT
CTGTTTGTGCACACCTATCTGCAGTCCGTGAGGAAGGAAGCTCTGAGAGTCTTTAACTGCATCGACTGGG
TGCATAAGCTCACACTCGAGATTACCGACTTCGATGGATCTGTGAGCACCATCGATCTGGGCGCCAGCAG
CAGCAGATTCACAAATTGGGGCTCTGTGTCTCTGTCTCTGGATGCCGAAGGCATTTCCGGATCCAACAGC
TTCTCCTTCATCGAATCCCCCGGCAAGGGATACGCCATTGTGGATGAGCCCTTCAGCGAGATTCCTAGAC
AAGGCTTTCTGGGCGAGATCAGATGTAACAGCGAGTCCAGCGTGCTGTCCGCTCACGAGAGCTGTCTGAG
GGCCCCTAACCTCATCTCCTACAAACCCATGATTGACCAGCTCGAGTGCACCACCAATCTGATCGACCCC
TTCGTGGTGTTCGAGAGGGGCTCTCTGCCTCAAACAAGAAACGACAAAACATTCGCCGCTAGCAAGGGCA
ATAGAGGAGTGCAAGCCTTTAGCAAGGGCAGCGTCCAAGCCGACCTCACCCTCATGTTCGACAATTTTGA
GGTGGACTTCGTGGGCGCTGCTGTGAGCTGCGATGCTGCTTTCCTCAATCTGACCGGCTGCTATAGCTGC
AATGCCGGCGCCAGAGTCTGTCTGAGCATTACCTCCACCGGCACCGGCTCTCTGTCCGCTCATAACAAAG
ACGGATCTCTGCACATCGTGCTCCCTTCCGAAAATGGCACAAAGGACCAGTGCCAGATTCTCCACTTTAC
CGTGCCCGAGGTCGAGGAGGAGTTCATGTACAGCTGCGACGGCGACGAGAGGCCTCTCCTCGTCAAGGGC
ACCCTCATCGCTATCGACCCCTTTGACGACAGAAGAGAGGCCGGCGGCGAAAGCACAGTGGTCAACCCCA
AAAGCGGAAGCTGGAACTTCTTTGACTGGTTCTCCGGACTGATGAGCTGGTTTGGCGGCCCTCTGAAAAC
AATTCTGCTCATCTGTCTGTACGTGGCTCTCAGCATCGGCCTCTTCTTTCTGCTGATCTATCTCGGAAGA
ACCGGCCTCAGCAAGATGTGGCTGGCTGCTACAAAGAAGGCTAGCTGATGTCTTCCTGGAGCTCCAGTCA
TTGACTATAACGTCTCAGATCTTTTTCCCTCTGCCAAAAATTATGGGGACATCATGAAGCCCCTTGAGCA
TCTGACTTCTGGCTAATAAAGGAAATTTATTTTCATTGCAATAGTGTGTTGGAATTTTTTGTGTCTCTCA
CTCGGAAGGACATATGGGAGGGCAAATCATTTAAAACATCAGAATGAGTATTTGGTTTAGAGTTTGGCAA
CATATGCCCATATGCTGGCTGCCATGAACAAAGGTTGGCTATAAAGAGGTCATCAGTATATGAAACAGCC
CCCTGCTGTCCATTCCTTATTCCATAGAAAAGCCTTGACTTGAGGTTAGATTTTTTTTATATTTTGTTTT
GTGTTATTTTTTTCTTTAACATCCCTAAAATTTTCCTTACATGTTTTACTAGCCAGATTTTTCCTCCTCT
CCTGACTACTCCCAGTCATAGCTGTCCCTCTTCTCTTATGGAGATCCCTCGACGGATCGGCCGCAATTCG
TAATCATGTCATAGCTGTTTCCTGTGTGAAATTGTTATCCGCTCACAATTCCACACAACATACGAGCCGG
AAGCATAAAGTGTAAAGCCTGGGGTGCCTAATGAGTGAGCTAACTCACATTAATTGCGTTGCGCTCACTG
CCCGCTTTCCAGTCGGGAAACCTGTCGTGCCAGCTGCATTAATGAATCGGCCAACGCGCGGGGAGAGGCG
GTTTGCGTATTGGGCGCTCTTCCGCTTCCTCGCTCACTGACTCGCTGCGCTCGGTCGTTCGGCTGCGGCG
AGCGGTATCAGCTCACTCAAAGGCGGTAATACGGTTATCCACAGAATCAGGGGATAACGCAGGAAAGAAC
ATGTGAGCAAAAGGCCAGCAAAAGGCCAGGAACCGTAAAAAGGCCGCGTTGCTGGCGTTTTTCCATAGGC
TCCGCCCCCCTGACGAGCATCACAAAAATCGACGCTCAAGTCAGAGGTGGCGAAACCCGACAGGACTATA
AAGATACCAGGCGTTTCCCCCTGGAAGCTCCCTCGTGCGCTCTCCTGTTCCGACCCTGCCGCTTACCGGA
TACCTGTCCGCCTTTCTCCCTTCGGGAAGCGTGGCGCTTTCTCATAGCTCACGCTGTAGGTATCTCAGTT
CGGTGTAGGTCGTTCGCTCCAAGCTGGGCTGTGTGCACGAACCCCCCGTTCAGCCCGACCGCTGCGCCTT
ATCCGGTAACTATCGTCTTGAGTCCAACCCGGTAAGACACGACTTATCGCCACTGGCAGCAGCCACTGGT
AACAGGATTAGCAGAGCGAGGTATGTAGGCGGTGCTACAGAGTTCTTGAAGTGGTGGCCTAACTACGGCT
ACACTAGAAGAACAGTATTTGGTATCTGCGCTCTGCTGAAGCCAGTTACCTTCGGAAAAAGAGTTGGTAG
CTCTTGATCCGGCAAACAAACCACCGCTGGTAGCGGTGGTTTTTTTGTTTGCAAGCAGCAGATTACGCGC
AGAAAAAAAGGATCTCAAGAAGATCCTTTGATCTTTTCTACGGGGTCTGACGCTCAGTGGAACGAAAACT
CACGTTAAGGGATTTTGGTCATGAGATTATCAAAAAGGATCTTCACCTAGATCCTTTTAAATTAAAAATG
AAGTTTTAAATCAATCTAAAGTATATATGAGTAAACTTGGTCTGACAGTTACCAATGCTTAATCAGTGAG
GCACCTATCTCAGCGATCTGTCTATTTCGTTCATCCATAGTTGCCTGACTCCCCGTCGTGTAGATAACTA
CGATACGGGAGGGCTTACCATCTGGCCCCAGTGCTGCAATGATACCGCGAGACCCACGCTCACCGGCACC
AGATTTATCAGCAATAAACCAGCCAGCCGGAAGGGCCGAGCGCAGAAGTGGTCCTGCAACTTTATCCGCC
TCCATCCAGTCTATTAATTGTTGCCGGGAAGCTAGAGTAAGTAGTTCGCCAGTTAATAGTTTGCGCAACG
TTGTTGCCATTGCTACAGGCATCGTGGTGTCACGCTCGTCGTTTGGTATGGCTTCATTCAGCTCCGGTTC
CCAACGATCAAGGCGAGTTACATGATCCCCCATGTTGTGCAAAAAAGCGGTTAGCTCCTTCGGTCCTCCG
ATCGTTGTCAGAAGTAAGTTGGCCGCAGTGTTATCACTCATGGTTATGGCAGCACTGCATAATTCTCTTA
CTGTCATGCCATCCGTAAGATGCTTTTCTGTGACTGGTGAGTACTCAACCAAGTCATTCTGAGAATAGTG
TATGCGGCGACCGAGTTGCTCTTGCCCGGCGTCAATACGGGATAATACCGCGCCACATAGCAGAACTTTA
AAAGTGCTCATCATTGGAAAACGTTCTTCGGGGCGAAAACTCTCAAGGATCTTACCGCTGTTGAGATCCA
GTTCGATGTAACCCACTCGTGCACCCAACTGATCTTCAGCATCTTTTACTTTCACCAGCGTTTCTGGGTG
AGCAAAAACAGGAAGGCAAAATGCCGCAAAAAAGGGAATAAGGGCGACACGGAAATGTTGAATACTCATA
CTCTTCCTTTTTCAATATTATTGAAGCATTTATCAGGGTTATTGTCTCATGAGCGGATACATATTTGAAT
GTATTTAGAAAAATAAACAAATAGGGGTTCCGCGCACATTTCCCCGAAAAGTGCCACCTAAATTGTAAGC
GTTAATATTTTGTTAAAATTCGCGTTAAATTTTTGTTAAATCAGCTCATTTTTTAACCAATAGGCCGAAA
TCGGCAAAATCCCTTATAAATCAAAAGAATAGACCGAGATAGGGT
[37 nt withheld, positions 7816-7852]
AAAGAACGTGGACTCCAACGTCAAAGG
[49 nt withheld, positions 7880-7928]
T
[91 nt withheld, positions 7930-8020]
G
[124 nt withheld, positions 8022-8145]
CCCATTCGCCATTCAGGCTGCGCAACTGTTGGGAAGGGCGATCGGTGCGGGCCTCTTCGCTATTACGCCA
GCTGGCGAAAGGGGGATGTGCTGCAAGGCGATTAAGTTGGGTAACGCCAGGGTTTTCCCAGTCACGACGT
TGTAAAACGACGGCCAGTGAGCGCGCGTAATACGACTCACTATAGGGCGAATTGGAGCTCCACCGCGGTG
Features (pLannotate 1.2.2; 16 found; start..end, strand, type, name):
     97..476     +  enhancer       CMV enhancer: human cytomegalovirus immediate early enhancer
    477..680     +  promoter       CMV promoter: human cytomegalovirus (CMV) immediate early promoter
    792..1364    +  intron         β-globin intron: intron from rabbit β-globin gene
   1425..5015    +  CDS            GP: GP_RVFVZ - Experimental evidence at protein level: Swiss-Prot protein existence level 1. [NSm-Gn protein]: Plays a role for virus dissemination in mosquitoes. May act as a structural virion protein in insects. From Rift valley fever virus (strain ZH-548 M12) (RVFV).
   5125..5180    +  polyA_signal   β-globin poly(A) signal: rabbit β-globin polyadenylation signal (Gil and Proudfoot, 1987)
   5562..5578    -  protein_bind   lac operator: The lac repressor binds to the lac operator to inhibit transcription in E. coli. This inhibition can be relieved by adding lactose or isopropyl-β-D-thiogalactopyranoside (IPTG). lac repressor encoded by lacI
   5586..5616    -  promoter       lac promoter: promoter for the E. coli lac operon
   5631..5652    -  protein_bind   CAP binding site: CAP binding activates transcription in the presence of cAMP. E. coli catabolite activator protein
   5665..5757    -  CDS            lacI (fragment): lac repressor; lacI; The lac repressor binds to the lac operator to inhibit transcription in E. coli. This inhibition can be relieved by adding lactose or isopropyl-β-D-thiogalactopyranoside (IPTG).
   5940..6528    -  rep_origin     ori: high-copy-number ColE1/pMB1/pBR322/pUC origin of replication
   6699..7559    -  CDS            AmpR: β-lactamase; bla; confers resistance to ampicillin, carbenicillin, and related antibiotics
   7560..7664    -  promoter       AmpR promoter: bla
   7717..8145    -  rep_origin     f1 ori (sequence partly withheld): f1 bacteriophage origin of replication; arrow indicates direction of (+) strand synthesis
   8150..8305    -  CDS            lacZα (fragment): LacZα fragment of β-galactosidase; lacZ fragment
   8313..8331    +  promoter       T7 promoter: promoter for bacteriophage T7 RNA polymerase
   8340..14      +  misc_feature   MCS (fragment) (across the origin): pBluescript multiple cloning site
