[The description below was written by a language model from this plasmid's Addgene catalogue record and pLannotate feature annotations shown in this document.]
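Description:
pHCMV_RVFV_GP is a mammalian expression plasmid built on the pHCMV backbone that carries the glycoprotein precursor (GP) encoded by the M segment of Rift Valley fever virus. The 3,591 bp open reading frame was made by synthesis with mammalian codon optimization and cloned between EcoRI and BglII sites, both of which are retained. The annotation matches it to the GP polyprotein of strain ZH-548 M12. In the virus, this precursor gives rise to the envelope glycoproteins and the NSm-related products. The sequenced plasmid is 8,355 nt, consistent with the stated backbone and insert sizes.

Expression is driven by the human cytomegalovirus immediate early enhancer and promoter. A rabbit β-globin intron sits between the promoter and the coding sequence, an arrangement generally included to improve mRNA processing and expression. A rabbit β-globin polyadenylation signal terminates the transcript. No epitope tag, reporter or mammalian selection marker is annotated, so the plasmid appears suited to transient transfection.

The rest of the plasmid is a pBluescript-like bacterial backbone. It has a high-copy ColE1/pUC origin, an ampicillin resistance gene (β-lactamase) under its own promoter, and an f1 phage origin. There are also remnants of the lac promoter/operator region, lacI and lacZα fragments, a T7 promoter and part of the multiple cloning site, none of which plays a role in the mammalian cassette.

The stated purpose is mammalian expression of the RVFV glycoprotein. The associated publication concerns cell type-specific delivery through modular envelope design, which suggests use as an envelope-supplying plasmid for pseudotyping delivery particles. The record itself does not detail that application.
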