Addgene plasmid #207304: pHCMV_RVFV_GP
Purpose: Mammalian expression of Rift valley fever virus GP protein
Depositing lab: Feng Zhang. Depositing organization: Broad Institute. Publication: Cell type-specific delivery by modular envelope design. Strebinger D, Frangieh CJ, Friedrich MJ, Faure G, Macrae RK, Zhang F. Nat Commun. 2023 Aug 23;14(1):5141. doi: 10.1038/s41467-023-40788-8. PubMed 37612276.
Backbone
  Vector backbone: pHCMV
  Backbone manufacturer: Clontech
  Backbone size w/o insert (bp): 4764
  Vector type: Mammalian Expression
Growth in bacteria
  Bacterial resistance: Ampicillin, 100 μg/mL
  Growth temperature: 37°C
  Growth strain: NEB Stable
  Copy number: High Copy
Gene/Insert
  Gene/Insert name: RVFV_GP
  Species: Rift valley fever virus
  Insert size (bp): 3591
  Mutation: mammalian codon optimization
  Entrez Gene: RVFV_sM_gp1 (a.k.a. RVFV_sM_gp1)
  Promoter: CMV promoter
  Cloning method: Restriction Enzyme; 5′ cloning site EcoRI (not destroyed); 3′ cloning site BglII (not destroyed)
Resource information
  A portion of this plasmid was derived from a plasmid made by: synthesis
Terms and licenses: Academic/Nonprofit Terms; Industry Terms: Not Available to Industry
How to cite: pHCMV_RVFV_GP was a gift from Feng Zhang (Addgene plasmid # 207304 ; http://n2t.net/addgene:207304 ; RRID:Addgene_207304)
